Addgene plasmid #207591: pJS110
Purpose: GFP-AIA H22A expression
Depositing lab: Colin Kleanthous. Depositing organization: University of Oxford. Publication: Tunable force transduction through the Escherichia coli cell envelope. Williams-Jones DP, Webby MN, Press CE, Gradon JM, Armstrong SR, Szczepaniak J, Kleanthous C. Proc Natl Acad Sci U S A. 2023 Nov 21;120(47):e2306707120. doi: 10.1073/pnas.2306707120. Epub 2023 Nov 16. PubMed 37972066.
Backbone
  Vector backbone: pBAD24
  Vector type: Bacterial Expression
Growth in bacteria
  Bacterial resistance: Ampicillin, 100 μg/mL
  Growth temperature: 37°C
  Growth strain: DH5alpha
  Copy number: Unknown
Gene/Insert
  Gene/Insert name: GFP-AIA H22A
  Species: E. coli
  Insert size (bp): 1605
  Cloning method: Ligation Independent Cloning
Terms and licenses: Academic/Nonprofit Terms; Industry Terms: Not Available to Industry
How to cite: pJS110 was a gift from Colin Kleanthous (Addgene plasmid # 207591 ; http://n2t.net/addgene:207591 ; RRID:Addgene_207591)
