[The description below was written by a language model from this plasmid's Addgene catalogue record and pLannotate feature annotations shown in this document.]
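Description:
pJS110 is a bacterial expression plasmid built on the pBAD24 backbone for arabinose-inducible production of a GFP fusion protein in E. coli. It replicates from a ColE1/pMB1-type origin and is selected with ampicillin through the β-lactamase gene (AmpR) driven by its own promoter. The backbone also carries an M13 phage origin and non-functional remnants of pBR322 (fragments of bom, rop, the tetracycline resistance gene and its promoter). The copy number is recorded as unknown.

The expression cassette consists of the araBAD promoter with the divergently transcribed araC regulator, which represses the promoter in the absence of L-arabinose and activates it when the sugar is present, allowing titratable expression. Downstream lies an open reading frame that begins with GFPmut2, a rapidly maturing green fluorescent protein, followed by a short segment annotated as a T7 gene 10 leader fragment that probably acts as a linker. Two regions matching E. coli TolA come next, separated by roughly 450 nt that the annotation tool did not identify. TolA is a component of the Tol-Pal system involved in outer membrane invagination and integrity during cell division. The insert is listed as "GFP-AIA H22A" (about 1.6 kb). The arrangement suggests a chimeric or modified TolA in which the central portion has been replaced or altered, carrying a histidine-to-alanine substitution at position 22, but the record does not define what "AIA" stands for or the origin of the unannotated middle segment. Transcription ends at the rrnB T1 and T2 terminators. The plasmid comes from work on force transduction through the E. coli cell envelope, where it presumably allows fluorescence tracking of this TolA variant.
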