Features (pLannotate 1.2.2; 19 found; start..end, strand, type, name):
     96..974     -  CDS            araC: L-arabinose regulatory protein; araC
   1001..1285    +  promoter       araBAD promoter: araBAD; promoter of the L-arabinose operon of E. coli; the araC regulatory gene is transcribed in the opposite direction (Guzman et al., 1995)
   1322..1342    +  misc_feature   MCS (fragment): pUC18/19 multiple cloning site
   1363..2076    +  CDS            GFPmut2: GFPmut2 is a basic (constitutively fluorescent) green fluorescent protein published in 1996, derived from Aequorea victoria. It is reported to be a very rapidly-maturing weak dimer.
   2077..2106    +  CDS            T7 tag (gene 10 leader) (fragment): leader peptide from bacteriophage T7 gene 10 promotes efficient translation in E. coli
   2119..2250    +  CDS            tolA (fragment): TOLA_ECOLI - Also known as cim, excC, lky. Experimental evidence at protein level: Swiss-Prot protein existence level 1. Part of the Tol-Pal system, which plays a role in outer membrane invagination during cell division and is important for maintaining outer membrane integrity (PubMed:1683466, PubMed:8416897, PubMed:11115123, PubMed:11994151, PubMed:17233825). The Tol-Pal system is also required for polar localization of chemoreceptors clusters (PubMed:24720726). The system also appears to be required for the activity of several outer membrane-localized enzymes with cell wall remodeling activi
   2704..2964    +  CDS            tolA (fragment): TOLA_ECOLI - Also known as cim, excC, lky. Experimental evidence at protein level: Swiss-Prot protein existence level 1. Part of the Tol-Pal system, which plays a role in outer membrane invagination during cell division and is important for maintaining outer membrane integrity (PubMed:1683466, PubMed:8416897, PubMed:11115123, PubMed:11994151, PubMed:17233825). The Tol-Pal system is also required for polar localization of chemoreceptors clusters (PubMed:24720726). The system also appears to be required for the activity of several outer membrane-localized enzymes with cell wall remodeling activi
   2967..2991    +  misc_feature   MCS (fragment): pUC18/19 multiple cloning site
   3075..3190    +  ncRNA          5S rRNA: Accession: RF00001 - 5S ribosomal RNA
   3194..3280    +  terminator     rrnB T1 terminator: Escherichia coli rrnB; transcription terminator T1 from the E. coli rrnB gene
   3372..3399    +  terminator     rrnB T2 terminator: transcription terminator T2 from the E. coli rrnB gene
   3418..3509    +  promoter       AmpR promoter: bla
   3510..4370    +  CDS            AmpR: β-lactamase; bla; confers resistance to ampicillin, carbenicillin, and related antibiotics
   4412..4792    +  rep_origin     M13 ori (sequence partly withheld): M13 bacteriophage origin of replication; arrow indicates direction of (+) strand synthesis
   4978..5566    +  rep_origin     ori: high-copy-number ColE1/pMB1/pBR322/pUC origin of replication
   5752..5803    -  misc_feature   bom (fragment): basis of mobility region from pBR322
   5919..5958    -  CDS            rop (fragment): Rop protein, which maintains plasmids at low copy number; rop
   5959..6144    -  CDS            TcR (fragment): tetracycline efflux protein; tet; confers resistance to tetracycline
   6154..6       +  promoter       tet promoter (fragment) (across the origin): E. coli promoter for tetracycline efflux protein gene
>Addgene plasmid #207591 | pJS110 | addgene full sequence | sequence record 414404 | Addgene NGS Result
ATCGATGCATAATGTGCCTGTCAAATGGACGAAGCAGGGATTCTGCAAACCCTATGCTACTCCGTCAAGC
CGTCAATTGTCTGATTCGTTACCAATTATGACAACTTGACGGCTACATCATTCACTTTTTCTTCACAACC
GGCACGGAACTCGCTCGGGCTGGCCCCGGTGCATTTTTTAAATACCCGCGAGAAATAGAGTTGATCGTCA
AAACCAACATTGCGACCGACGGTGGCGATAGGCATCCGGGTGGTGCTCAAAAGCAGCTTCGCCTGGCTGA
TACGTTGGTCCTCGCGCCAGCTTAAGACGCTAATCCCTAACTGCTGGCGGAAAAGATGTGACAGACGCGA
CGGCGACAAGCAAACATGCTGTGCGACGCTGGCGATATCAAAATTGCTGTCTGCCAGGTGATCGCTGATG
TACTGACAAGCCTCGCGTACCCGATTATCCATCGGTGGATGGAGCGACTCGTTAATCGCTTCCATGCGCC
GCAGTAACAATTGCTCAAGCAGATTTATCGCCAGCAGCTCCGAATAGCGCCCTTCCCCTTGCCCGGCGTT
AATGATTTGCCCAAACAGGTCGCTGAAATGCGGCTGGTGCGCTTCATCCGGGCGAAAGAACCCCGTATTG
GCAAATATTGACGGCCAGTTAAGCCATTCATGCCAGTAGGCGCGCGGACGAAAGTAAACCCACTGGTGAT
ACCATTCGCGAGCCTCCGGATGACGACCGTAGTGATGAATCTCTCCTGGCGGGAACAGCAAAATATCACC
CGGTCGGCAAACAAATTCTCGTCCCTGATTTTTCACCACCCCCTGACCGCGAATGGTGAGATTGAGAATA
TAACCTTTCATTCCCAGCGGTCGGTCGATAAAAAAATCGAGATAACCGTTGGCCTCAATCGGCGTTAAAC
CCGCCACCAGATGGGCATTAAACGAGTATCCCGGCAGCAGGGGATCATTTTGCGCTTCAGCCATACTTTT
CATACTCCCGCCATTCAGAGAAGAAACCAATTGTCCATATTGCATCAGACATTGCCGTCACTGCGTCTTT
TACTGGCTCTTCTCGCTAACCAAACCGGTAACCCCGCTTATTAAAAGCATTCTGTAACAAAGCGGGACCA
AAGCCATGACAAAAACGCGTAACAAAAGTGTCTATAATCACGGCAGAAAAGTCCACATTGATTATTTGCA
CGGCGTCACACTTTGCTATGCCATAGCATTTTTATCCATAAGATTAGCGGATCCTACCTGACGCTTTTTA
TCGCAACTCTCTACTGTTTCTCCATACCCGTTTTTTTGGGCTAGCAGGAGGAATTCACCATGGTACCCGG
GGATCCTCTAGATTTAAGAAGGAGATATACATATGAGTAAAGGAGAAGAACTTTTCACTGGAGTTGTCCC
AATTCTTGTTGAATTAGATGGTGATGTTAATGGGCACAAATTTTCTGTCAGTGGAGAGGGTGAAGGTGAT
GCAACATACGGAAAACTTACCCTTAAATTTATTTGCACTACTGGAAAACTACCTGTTCCATGGCCAACAC
TTGTCACTACTTTCGCGTATGGTCTTCAATGCTTTGCGAGATACCCAGATCATATGAAACAGCATGACTT
TTTCAAGAGTGCCATGCCCGAAGGTTATGTACAGGAAAGAACTATATTTTTCAAAGATGACGGGAACTAC
AAGACACGTGCTGAAGTCAAGTTTGAAGGTGATACCCTTGTTAATAGAATCGAGTTAAAAGGTATTGATT
TTAAAGAAGATGGAAACATTCTTGGACACAAATTGGAATACAACTATAACTCACACAATGTATACATCAT
GGCAGACAAACAAAAGAATGGAATCAAAGTTAACTTCAAAATTAGACACAACATTGAAGATGGAAGCGTT
CAACTAGCAGACCATTATCAACAAAATACTCCAATTGGCGATGGCCCTGTCCTTTTACCAGACAACCATT
ACCTGTCCACACAATCTGCCCTTTCGAAAGATCCCAACGAAAAGAGAGACCACATGGTCCTTCTTGAGTT
TGTAACAGCTGCTGGGATTACACATGGCATGGATGAACTATACAAAGCTAGCATGACTGGTGGACAGCAA
ATGGGTCGCGGATCCGTGTCAAAGGCAACCGAACAAAACGACAAGCTCAAGCGGGCGATAATTATTTCAG
CAGTGCTGGCGGTCATCTTATTTGCGGCGCTGATCTGGAGTTCGTTCGATGAGAATATAGAAGCTTCAGC
CGGAGGCGGCGCGGATTATAAAACCGGTGGCAACGGTAATGGTGGCCCGACGGGTAGCGGTAACAGCGGT
GGCGGTGGCAGTGGCAATGGTGGCGGTAATGGCAATAGTGGTGGCGGCAGCGGCACCGGCGGCAATGGTA
GCGCGGGCAATGGTAACGGTGGTCCGACCGGCAGCGGTAATAGCGGTGGTGGCGGTAGTGGCAACGGCGG
TGGTAACGGTAACAGCGGCGGCGGTAGTGGTACGGGCGGCAATGGCAGCGCCGGTAACGGCAACGGTGGT
CCAACCGGCAGTGGTAATAGTGGTGGTGGTGGCAGCGGTAATGGTGGTGGCAACGGCAACAGTGGCGGTG
GTAGCGGCACGGGCGGTAACGGCAGCGCGCCCGGGACCGGTGGGGGAGGGGCGAAAGGGAACAATGCTTC
GCCTGCCGGGAGTGGTAATACTAAAAACAATGGCGCATCAGGGGCCGATATCAATAACTATGCCGGGCAG
ATTAAATCTGCTATCGAAAGTAAGTTCTATGACGCATCGTCCTATGCAGGCAAAACCTGTACGCTGCGCA
TAAAACTGGCACCCGATGGTATGTTACTGGATATCAAACCTGAAGGTGGCGATCCCGCACTTTGTCAGGC
TGCGTTGGCAGCAGCTAAACTTGCGAAGATCCCGAAACCACCAAGCCAGGCAGTATATGAAGTGTTCAAA
AACGCGCCATTGGACTTCAAACCGTAAGTCGACCTGCAGGCATGCAAGCTTGGCTGTTTTGGCGGATGAG
AGAAGATTTTCAGCCTGATACAGATTAAATCAGAACGCAGAAGCGGTCTGATAAAACAGAATTTGCCTGG
CGGCAGTAGTGCGGTGGTCCCACCTGACCCCATGCCGAACTCAGAAGTGAAACGCCGTAGCGCCGATGGT
AGTGTGGGGTCTCCCCATGCGAGAGTAGGGAACTGCCAGGCATCAAATAAAACGAAAGGCTCAGTCGAAA
GACTGGGCCTTTCGTTTTATCTGTTGTTTGTCGGTGAACGCTCTCCTGAGTAGGACAAATCCGCCGGGAG
CGGATTTGAACGTTGCGAAGCAACGGCCCGGAGGGTGGCGGGCAGGACGCCCGCCATAAACTGCCAGGCA
TCAAATTAAGCAGAAGGCCATCCTGACGGATGGCCTTTTTGCGTTTCTACAAACTCTTTTGTTTATTTTT
CTAAATACATTCAAATATGTATCCGCTCATGAGACAATAACCCTGATAAATGCTTCAATAATATTGAAAA
AGGAAGAGTATGAGTATTCAACATTTCCGTGTCGCCCTTATTCCCTTTTTTGCGGCATTTTGCCTTCCTG
TTTTTGCTCACCCAGAAACGCTGGTGAAAGTAAAAGATGCTGAAGATCAGTTGGGTGCACGAGTGGGTTA
CATCGAACTGGATCTCAACAGCGGTAAGATCCTTGAGAGTTTTCGCCCCGAAGAACGTTTTCCAATGATG
AGCACTTTTAAAGTTCTGCTATGTGGCGCGGTATTATCCCGTGTTGACGCCGGGCAAGAGCAACTCGGTC
GCCGCATACACTATTCTCAGAATGACTTGGTTGAGTACTCACCAGTCACAGAAAAGCATCTTACGGATGG
CATGACAGTAAGAGAATTATGCAGTGCTGCCATAACCATGAGTGATAACACTGCGGCCAACTTACTTCTG
ACAACGATCGGAGGACCGAAGGAGCTAACCGCTTTTTTGCACAACATGGGGGATCATGTAACTCGCCTTG
ATCGTTGGGAACCGGAGCTGAATGAAGCCATACCAAACGACGAGCGTGACACCACGATGCCTGTAGCAAT
GGCAACAACGTTGCGCAAACTATTAACTGGCGAACTACTTACTCTAGCTTCCCGGCAACAATTAATAGAC
TGGATGGAGGCGGATAAAGTTGCAGGACCACTTCTGCGCTCGGCCCTTCCGGCTGGCTGGTTTATTGCTG
ATAAATCTGGAGCCGGTGAGCGTGGGTCTCGCGGTATCATTGCAGCACTGGGGCCAGATGGTAAGCCCTC
CCGTATCGTAGTTATCTACACGACGGGGAGTCAGGCAACTATGGATGAACGAAATAGACAGATCGCTGAG
ATAGGTGCCTCACTGATTAAGCATTGGTAACTGTCAGACCAAGTTTACTCATATATACTTTAGATTGATT
[125 nt withheld, positions 4411-4535]
C
[141 nt withheld, positions 4537-4677]
CCTTTGACGTTGGAGTCCACGTTCTTT
[37 nt withheld, positions 4705-4741]
ACCCTATCTCGGGCTATTCTTTTGATTTATAAGGGATTTTGCCGATTTCGGCCTATTGGTTAAAAAATGA
GCTGATTTAACAAAAATTTAACGCGAATTTTAACAAAATATTAACGTTTACAATTTAAAAGGATCTAGGT
GAAGATCCTTTTTGATAATCTCATGACCAAAATCCCTTAACGTGAGTTTTCGTTCCACTGAGCGTCAGAC
CCCGTAGAAAAGATCAAAGGATCTTCTTGAGATCCTTTTTTTCTGCGCGTAATCTGCTGCTTGCAAACAA
AAAAACCACCGCTACCAGCGGTGGTTTGTTTGCCGGATCAAGAGCTACCAACTCTTTTTCCGAAGGTAAC
TGGCTTCAGCAGAGCGCAGATACCAAATACTGTCCTTCTAGTGTAGCCGTAGTTAGGCCACCACTTCAAG
AACTCTGTAGCACCGCCTACATACCTCGCTCTGCTAATCCTGTTACCAGTGGCTGCTGCCAGTGGCGATA
AGTCGTGTCTTACCGGGTTGGACTCAAGACGATAGTTACCGGATAAGGCGCAGCGGTCGGGCTGAACGGG
GGGTTCGTGCACACAGCCCAGCTTGGAGCGAACGACCTACACCGAACTGAGATACCTACAGCGTGAGCTA
TGAGAAAGCGCCACGCTTCCCGAAGGGAGAAAGGCGGACAGGTATCCGGTAAGCGGCAGGGTCGGAACAG
GAGAGCGCACGAGGGAGCTTCCAGGGGGAAACGCCTGGTATCTTTATAGTCCTGTCGGGTTTCGCCACCT
CTGACTTGAGCGTCGATTTTTGTGATGCTCGTCAGGGGGGCGGAGCCTATGGAAAAACGCCAGCAACGCG
GCCTTTTTACGGTTCCTGGCCTTTTGCTGGCCTTTTGCTCACATGTTCTTTCCTGCGTTATCCCCTGATT
CTGTGGATAACCGTATTACCGCCTTTGAGTGAGCTGATACCGCTCGCCGCAGCCGAACGACCGAGCGCAG
CGAGTCAGTGAGCGAGGAAGCGGAAGAGCGCCTGATGCGGTATTTTCTCCTTACGCATCTGTGCGGTATT
TCACACCGCATAGGGTCATGGCTGCGCCCCGACACCCGCCAACACCCGCTGACGCGCCCTGACGGGCTTG
TCTGCTCCCGGCATCCGCTTACAGACAAGCTGTGACCGTCTCCGGGAGCTGCATGTGTCAGAGGTTTTCA
CCGTCATCACCGAAACGCGCGAGGCAGAAGGAGATGGCGCCCAACAGTCCCCCGGCCACGGGGCCTGCCA
CCATACCCACGCCGAAACAAGCGCTCATGAGCCCGAAGTGGCGAGCCCGATCTTCCCCATCGGTGATGTC
GGCGATATAGGCGCCAGCAACCGCACCTGTGGCGCCGGTGATGCCGGCCACGATGCGTCCGGCGTAGAGG
ATCTGCTCATGTTTGACAGCTTATC
